>Addgene plasmid #36824 | TAL2423 | depositor partial sequence | sequence record 46017 | TAL2423 sequence 1538 bps
GAACCTGACCCCAGACCAGGTAGTCGCAATCGCGTCACATGACGGGGGAAAGCAAGCCCTGGAAACCGTG
CAAAGGTTGTTGCCGGTCCTTTGTCAAGACCACGGCCTTACACCGGAGCAAGTCGTGGCCATTGCAAGCA
ATGGGGGTGGCAAACAGGCTCTTGAGACGGTTCAGAGACTTCTCCCAGTTCTCTGTCAAGCCCACGGGCT
GACTCCCGATCAAGTTGTAGCGATTGCGTCCAACGGTGGAGGGAAACAAGCATTGGAGACTGTCCAACGG
CTCCTTCCCGTGTTGTGTCAAGCCCACGGTTTGACGCCTGCACAAGTGGTCGCCATCGCCAGCCATGATG
GCGGTAAGCAGGCGCTGGAAACAGTACAGCGCCTGCTGCCTGTACTGTGCCAGGATCATGGACTGACCCC
AGACCAGGTAGTCGCAATCGCGTCGAACATTGGGGGAAAGCAAGCCCTGGAAACCGTGCAAAGGTTGTTG
CCGGTCCTTTGTCAAGACCACGGCCTTACACCGGAGCAAGTCGTGGCCATTGCATCCCACGACGGTGGCA
AACAGGCTCTTGAGACGGTTCAGAGACTTCTCCCAGTTCTCTGTCAAGCCCACGGGCTGACTCCCGATCA
AGTTGTAGCGATTGCGTCGAACATTGGAGGGAAACAAGCATTGGAGACTGTCCAACGGCTCCTTCCCGTG
TTGTGTCAAGCCCACGGTTTGACGCCTGCACAAGTGGTCGCCATCGCCTCCAATATTGGCGGTAAGCAGG
CGCTGGAAACAGTACAGCGCCTGCTGCCTGTACTGTGCCAGGATCATGGACTGACCCCAGACCAGGTAGT
CGCAATCGCGTCACATGACGGGGGAAAGCAAGCCCTGGAAACCGTGCAAAGGTTGTTGCCGGTCCTTTGT
CAAGACCACGGCCTTACACCGGAGCAAGTCGTGGCCATTGCAAGCAATGGGGGTGGCAAACAGGCTCTTG
AGACGGTTCAGAGACTTCTCCCAGTTCTCTGTCAAGCCCACGGGCTGACTCCCGATCAAGTTGTAGCGAT
TGCGAATAACAATGGAGGGAAACAAGCATTGGAGACTGTCCAACGGCTCCTTCCCGTGTTGTGTCAAGCC
CACGGTTTGACGCCTGCACAAGTGGTCGCCATCGCCAACAACAACGGCGGTAAGCAGGCGCTGGAAACAG
TACAGCGCCTGCTGCCTGTACTGTGCCAGGATCATGGACTGACCCCAGACCAGGTAGTCGCAATCGCGTC
ACATGACGGGGGAAAGCAAGCCCTGGAAACCGTGCAAAGGTTGTTGCCGGTCCTTTGTCAAGACCACGGC
CTTACACCGGAGCAAGTCGTGGCCATTGCAAATAATAACGGTGGCAAACAGGCTCTTGAGACGGTTCAGA
GACTTCTCCCAGTTCTCTGTCAAGCCCACGGGCTGACTCCCGATCAAGTTGTAGCGATTGCGAATAACAA
TGGAGGGAAACAAGCATTGGAGACTGTCCAACGGCTCCTTCCCGTGTTGTGTCAAGCCCACGGTCTGA
