>Addgene plasmid #36824 | TAL2423 | addgene partial sequence | sequence record 47197 | CMV-F 5'-CGCAAATGGGCGGTAGGCGTG-3'
ACTAGAGAACCCACTGCTTACTGGCTTATCGAAATTAATACGACTCACTATAGGGAGACCCAAGCTGGCT
AGCACCATGGACTACAAAGACCATGACGGTGATTATAAAGATCATGACATCGATTACAAGGATGACGATG
ACAAGATGGCCCCCAAGAAGAAGAGGAAGGTGGGCATTCACCGCGGGGTACCTATGGTGGACTTGAGGAC
ACTCGGTTATTCGCAACAGCAACAGGAGAAAATCAAGCCTAAGGTCAGGAGCACCGTCGCGCAACACCAC
GAGGCGCTTGTGGGGCATGGCTTCACTCATGCGCATATTGTCGCGCTTTCACAGCACCCTGCGGCGCTTG
GGACGGTGGCTGTCAAATACCAAGATATGATTGCGGCCCTGCCCGAAGCCACGCACGAGGCAATTGTAGG
GGTCGGTAAACAGTGGTCGGGAGCGCGAGCACTTGAGGCGCTGCTGACTGTGGCGGGTGAGCTTAGGGGG
CCTCCGCTCCAGCTCGACACCGGGCAGCTGCTGAAGATCGCGAAGAGAGGGGGAGTAACAGCGGTAGAGG
CAGTGCACGCCTGGCGCAATGCGCTCACCGGGG
