>Addgene plasmid #36824 | TAL2423 | addgene partial sequence | sequence record 48089 | JDS-TALEN-F 5'-TAGGGGTCGGTAAACAGTGG-3'
TGTGGCGGGTGAGCTTAGGGGGCCTCCGCTCCAGCTCGACACCGGGCAGCTGCTGAAGATCGCGAAGAGA
GGGGGAGTAACAGCGGTAGAGGCAGTGCACGCCTGGCGCAATGCGCTCACCGGGGCCCCCTTGAACCTGA
CCCCAGACCAGGTAGTCGCAATCGCGTCACATGACGGGGGAAAGCAAGCCCTGGAAACCGTGCAAAGGTT
GTTGCCGGTCCTTTGTCAAGACCACGGCCTTACACCGGAGCAAGTCGTGGCCATTGCAAGCAATGGGGGT
GGCAAACAGGCTCTTGAGACGGTTCAGAGACTTCTCCCAGTTCTCTGTCAAGCCCACGGGCTGACTCCCG
ATCAAGTTGTAGCGATTGCGTCCAACGGTGGAGGGAAACAAGCATTGGAGACTGTCCAACGGCTCCTTCC
CGTGTTGTGTCAAGCCCACGGTTTGACGCCTGCACAAGTGGTCGCCATCGCCAGCCATGATGGCGGTAAG
CAGGCGCTGGAAACAGTACAGCGCCTGCTGCCTGTACTGTGCCAGGATCATGGACTGACCCCAGACCAGG
TAGTCGCAATCGCGTCGAACATTGGGGGAAAGCAAGCCCTGGAAACCGTGCAAAGGTTGTTGCCGGTCCT
TTGTCAAGACCACGGCCTTACACCGGAGCAAGTCGTGGCCATTGCATCCCACGACGGTGGCAAACAGGCT
CTTGAGACGGTTCAGAGACTTCTCCCAGTTCTCTGTCAAGCCCACGGGCTGACTCCCGATCAAGTTGTAG
CGATTGCGTCGAACATTGGAGGGAAACAAGCATTGGAGACTGTCCAACGGCTCCTTCCCGTGTTGTGTCA
AGCCCACGGTTTGACGCCTGCACAAGTGGTC
