[The description below was written by a language model from this plasmid's Addgene catalogue record.]
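Description:
TAL2423 is a mammalian expression plasmid encoding the right-hand monomer of a TALEN pair directed against the human SMAD2 gene. It is built on the JDS71 backbone (about 6.4 kb without insert), a TALEN expression vector that supplies the constant parts of the nuclease. The roughly 1.5 kb insert, an assembled array of TAL effector repeats that specifies the DNA target site, was cloned between two BsmBI sites that were destroyed in the process. The finished open reading frame therefore reads as an N-terminal 3X FLAG tag, the custom TAL repeat array, and a C-terminal wild-type FokI cleavage domain, with the tag and nuclease domain both contributed by the backbone. The plasmid is maintained at high copy in E. coli under ampicillin selection. The record does not give the origin of replication or any mammalian selection marker, and no feature table is provided.

Expression in mammalian cells is driven by the CMV promoter. The vector type also indicates a T7 promoter, allowing in vitro transcription of TALEN mRNA as an alternative to plasmid delivery. Because FokI cleaves only as a dimer, this construct is meant to be used with the matching left-hand SMAD2 TALEN, so that the two monomers bind adjacent half-sites and produce a double-strand break in the spacer between them. Repair of that break can yield targeted mutations at SMAD2. The FLAG tag permits detection of the expressed protein. The plasmid comes from a large collection of TALENs made by the FLASH assembly method for high-throughput genome editing. One inconsistency is that the species is given as human, whereas the linked gene entry carries mouse-style Smad2 aliases.
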