Addgene plasmid #36824: TAL2423
Depositing lab: Keith Joung. Depositing organization: Massachusetts General Hospital. Publication: FLASH assembly of TALENs for high-throughput genome editing. Reyon D, Tsai SQ, Khayter C, Foden JA, Sander JD, Joung JK. Nat Biotechnol. 2012 Apr 8. doi: 10.1038/nbt.2170. PubMed 22484455.
Backbone
  Vector backbone: JDS71
  Backbone manufacturer: Joung lab (Addgene Plasmid # 32287)
  Backbone size w/o insert (bp): 6447
  Vector type: Mammalian, T7 for in vitro mRNA synthesis
Growth in bacteria
  Bacterial resistance: Ampicillin, 100 μg/mL
  Growth temperature: 37°C
  Growth strain: XL1 Blue
  Copy number: High Copy
Gene/Insert
  Gene/Insert name: SMAD2-TALEN_Right (alt name: SMAD2)
  Species: H. sapiens (human)
  Insert size (bp): 1538
  Entrez Gene: Smad2 (a.k.a. 7120426M23Rik, Madh2, Madr2, Smad-2, mMad2)
  Promoter: CMV
  Tag / fusion protein: 3X Flag (N terminal on backbone); WT FOKI (C terminal on backbone)
  Cloning method: Restriction Enzyme; 5′ cloning site BsmBI (destroyed during cloning); 3′ cloning site BsmBI (destroyed during cloning)
  Sequencing primers: 5′ CMV-F; 3′ BGH-rev
Terms and licenses: Academic/Nonprofit Terms; Industry Terms: Not Available to Industry
Depositor comments: Target binding site: TCTTCACAACTGGCGGC It is strongly recommended that users perform a diagnostic digest to verify this plasmid prior to use. For example, a double digest of the plasmid with BamHI and KpnI should result in two bands at 2.2kb and 5.9kb.
How to cite: TAL2423 was a gift from Keith Joung (Addgene plasmid # 36824 ; http://n2t.net/addgene:36824 ; RRID:Addgene_36824)
